Addgene plasmid #122232: pLKO-PHB-6
Purpose: Expresses shRNA targeting the coding sequence of human PHB
Depositing lab: Alex Kentsis. Depositing organization: Memorial Sloan-Kettering Cancer Center. Publication: Prohibitin is a prognostic marker and therapeutic target to block chemotherapy resistance in Wilms' tumor. Ortiz MV, Ahmed S, Burns M, Henssen AG, Hollmann TJ, MacArthur I, Gunasekera S, Gaewsky L, Bradwin G, Ryan J, Letai A, He Y, Naranjo A, Chi YY, LaQuaglia M, Heaton T, Cifani P, Dome JS, Gadd S, Perlman E, Mullen E, Steen H, Kentsis A. JCI Insight. 2019 Aug 8;4(15). pii: 127098. doi: 10.1172/jci.insight.127098. eCollection 2019 Aug 8. PubMed 31391345.
Backbone
  Vector backbone: pLKO.1
  Backbone size w/o insert (bp): 7000
  Vector type: Mammalian Expression, Lentiviral, RNAi
  Selectable markers: Puromycin
Growth in bacteria
  Bacterial resistance: Ampicillin, 100 μg/mL
  Growth temperature: 37°C
  Growth strain: NEB Stable
  Copy number: High Copy
Gene/Insert
  Gene/Insert name: shRNA targeting PHB (see partial depositor seq) (alt names: shRNA TRCN0000029206; shPHB6)
  gRNA/shRNA sequence: CDS
  Species: H. sapiens (human)
  Entrez Gene: PHB1 (a.k.a. BAP32, HEL-215, HEL-S-54e, PHB)
Terms and licenses: Academic/Nonprofit Terms; Industry Terms: Not Available to Industry
How to cite: pLKO-PHB-6 was a gift from Alex Kentsis (Addgene plasmid # 122232 ; http://n2t.net/addgene:122232 ; RRID:Addgene_122232)
