[The description below was written by a language model from this plasmid's Addgene catalogue record and pLannotate feature annotations shown in this document.]
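Description:
pLKO-PHB-6 is a lentiviral RNAi plasmid built on the pLKO.1 backbone that expresses a short hairpin RNA directed against the coding sequence of human prohibitin (PHB, now PHB1). The hairpin corresponds to a TRC library clone and is also referred to as shPHB6. The full sequenced construct is about 7.1 kb. In bacteria it replicates from a high-copy ColE1/pUC-type origin and is selected with ampicillin through the β-lactamase gene. An f1 origin and remnants of a lac/lacZα cloning region, with flanking T3 and T7 promoters, are carried over from the parental backbone.

The transfer cassette has the layout of a third-generation, self-inactivating HIV-1 vector. An RSV promoter replaces the U3 region of the truncated 5' LTR to drive Tat-independent transcription of the viral genome in packaging cells. It is followed by the Ψ packaging signal with a gag fragment, the Rev response element for nuclear export of the full-length RNA, and a cPPT/CTS element that aids nuclear import in target cells. The ΔU3 3' LTR inactivates LTR promoter activity after integration, and an SV40 polyadenylation signal and SV40 origin lie downstream.

Within the provirus, the human U6 RNA polymerase III promoter transcribes the shRNA. The hairpin itself is not annotated in the feature table but would sit in the gap between U6 and the cPPT. A separate human PGK promoter drives puromycin N-acetyltransferase, which allows selection of stably transduced mammalian cells. The plasmid is used for stable knockdown of PHB in human cells, and the associated work concerns prohibitin in chemotherapy resistance of Wilms' tumor.
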