Features (pLannotate 1.2.2; 25 found; start..end, strand, type, name):
     62..83      +  protein_bind   CAP binding site: CAP binding activates transcription in the presence of cAMP. E. coli catabolite activator protein
     98..128     +  promoter       lac promoter: promoter for the E. coli lac operon
    136..152     +  protein_bind   lac operator: The lac repressor binds to the lac operator to inhibit transcription in E. coli. This inhibition can be relieved by adding lactose or isopropyl-β-D-thiogalactopyranoside (IPTG). lac repressor encoded by lacI
    197..215     +  promoter       T3 promoter: promoter for bacteriophage T3 RNA polymerase
    243..469     +  promoter       RSV promoter: Rous sarcoma virus enhancer/promoter
    470..650     +  LTR            5' LTR (truncated): truncated 5' long terminal repeat (LTR) from HIV-1
    697..822     +  misc_feature   HIV-1 Ψ: packaging signal of human immunodeficiency virus type 1
    806..1169    +  CDS            HIV-1 gag (fragment): gag protein from human immunodeficiency virus 1; gag
   1315..1548    +  misc_feature   RRE: The Rev response element (RRE) of HIV-1 allows for Rev-dependent mRNA export from the nucleus to the cytoplasm.
   1925..2025    +  CDS            Rev (fragment): human immunodeficiency virus 1 (HIV-1) Rev protein; rev; enhances nuclear export of unspliced and incompletely spliced viral mRNAs
   2075..2315    +  promoter       U6 promoter: RNA polymerase III promoter for human U6 snRNA
   2419..2536    +  misc_feature   cPPT/CTS: central polypurine tract and central termination sequence of HIV-1
   2585..3095    +  promoter       hPGK promoter: human phosphoglycerate kinase 1 promoter
   3117..3716    +  CDS            PuroR: puromycin N-acetyltransferase; pac from Streptomyces alboniger; confers resistance to puromycin
   3759..3842    +  CDS            nef (fragment): NEF_HV1Z2 - Experimental evidence at protein level: Swiss-Prot protein existence level 1. Extracellular Nef protein targets CD4(+) T-lymphocytes for apoptosis by interacting with CXCR4 surface receptors. From Human immunodeficiency virus type 1 group M subtype D (isolate Z2/CDC-Z34) (HIV-1).
   3844..4077    +  LTR            3' LTR (ΔU3): self-inactivating 3' long terminal repeat (LTR) from HIV-1
   4149..4270    +  polyA_signal   SV40 poly(A) signal: SV40 polyadenylation signal
   4310..4445    +  rep_origin     SV40 ori: SV40 origin of replication
   4466..4484    -  promoter       T7 promoter: promoter for bacteriophage T7 RNA polymerase
   4492..4647    +  CDS            lacZα (fragment): LacZα fragment of β-galactosidase; lacZ fragment
   4652..5080    +  rep_origin     f1 ori (sequence partly withheld): f1 bacteriophage origin of replication; arrow indicates direction of (+) strand synthesis
   5133..5237    +  promoter       AmpR promoter: bla
   5238..6098    +  CDS            AmpR: β-lactamase; bla; confers resistance to ampicillin, carbenicillin, and related antibiotics
   6269..6857    +  rep_origin     ori: high-copy-number ColE1/pMB1/pBR322/pUC origin of replication
   7040..49      +  CDS            lacI (fragment) (across the origin): lac repressor; lacI; The lac repressor binds to the lac operator to inhibit transcription in E. coli. This inhibition can be relieved by adding lactose or isopropyl-β-D-thiogalactopyranoside (IPTG).
>Addgene plasmid #122232 | pLKO-PHB-6 | addgene full sequence | sequence record 241997 | Addgene NGS Result
ATTAATGCAGCTGGCACGACAGGTTTCCCGACTGGAAAGCGGGCAGTGAGCGCAACGCAATTAATGTGAG
TTAGCTCACTCATTAGGCACCCCAGGCTTTACACTTTATGCTTCCGGCTCGTATGTTGTGTGGAATTGTG
AGCGGATAACAATTTCACACAGGAAACAGCTATGACCATGATTACGCCAAGCGCGCAATTAACCCTCACT
AAAGGGAACAAAAGCTGGAGCTGCAAGCTTAATGTAGTCTTATGCAATACTCTTGTAGTCTTGCAACATG
GTAACGATGAGTTAGCAACATGCCTTACAAGGAGAGAAAAAGCACCGTGCATGCCGATTGGTGGAAGTAA
GGTGGTACGATCGTGCCTTATTAGGAAGGCAACAGACGGGTCTGACATGGATTGGACGAACCACTGAATT
GCCGCATTGCAGAGATATTGTATTTAAGTGCCTAGCTCGATACATAAACGGGTCTCTCTGGTTAGACCAG
ATCTGAGCCTGGGAGCTCTCTGGCTAACTAGGGAACCCACTGCTTAAGCCTCAATAAAGCTTGCCTTGAG
TGCTTCAAGTAGTGTGTGCCCGTCTGTTGTGTGACTCTGGTAACTAGAGATCCCTCAGACCCTTTTAGTC
AGTGTGGAAAATCTCTAGCAGTGGCGCCCGAACAGGGACTTGAAAGCGAAAGGGAAACCAGAGGAGCTCT
CTCGACGCAGGACTCGGCTTGCTGAAGCGCGCACGGCAAGAGGCGAGGGGCGGCGACTGGTGAGTACGCC
AAAAATTTTGACTAGCGGAGGCTAGAAGGAGAGAGATGGGTGCGAGAGCGTCAGTATTAAGCGGGGGAGA
ATTAGATCGCGATGGGAAAAAATTCGGTTAAGGCCAGGGGGAAAGAAAAAATATAAATTAAAACATATAG
TATGGGCAAGCAGGGAGCTAGAACGATTCGCAGTTAATCCTGGCCTGTTAGAAACATCAGAAGGCTGTAG
ACAAATACTGGGACAGCTACAACCATCCCTTCAGACAGGATCAGAAGAACTTAGATCATTATATAATACA
GTAGCAACCCTCTATTGTGTGCATCAAAGGATAGAGATAAAAGACACCAAGGAAGCTTTAGACAAGATAG
AGGAAGAGCAAAACAAAAGTAAGACCACCGCACAGCAAGCGGCCGCTGATCTTCAGACCTGGAGGAGGAG
ATATGAGGGACAATTGGAGAAGTGAATTATATAAATATAAAGTAGTAAAAATTGAACCATTAGGAGTAGC
ACCCACCAAGGCAAAGAGAAGAGTGGTGCAGAGAGAAAAAAGAGCAGTGGGAATAGGAGCTTTGTTCCTT
GGGTTCTTGGGAGCAGCAGGAAGCACTATGGGCGCAGCGTCAATGACGCTGACGGTACAGGCCAGACAAT
TATTGTCTGGTATAGTGCAGCAGCAGAACAATTTGCTGAGGGCTATTGAGGCGCAACAGCATCTGTTGCA
ACTCACAGTCTGGGGCATCAAGCAGCTCCAGGCAAGAATCCTGGCTGTGGAAAGATACCTAAAGGATCAA
CAGCTCCTGGGGATTTGGGGTTGCTCTGGAAAACTCATTTGCACCACTGCTGTGCCTTGGAATGCTAGTT
GGAGTAATAAATCTCTGGAACAGATTTGGAATCACACGACCTGGATGGAGTGGGACAGAGAAATTAACAA
TTACACAAGCTTAATACACTCCTTAATTGAAGAATCGCAAAACCAGCAAGAAAAGAATGAACAAGAATTA
TTGGAATTAGATAAATGGGCAAGTTTGTGGAATTGGTTTAACATAACAAATTGGCTGTGGTATATAAAAT
TATTCATAATGATAGTAGGAGGCTTGGTAGGTTTAAGAATAGTTTTTGCTGTACTTTCTATAGTGAATAG
AGTTAGGCAGGGATATTCACCATTATCGTTTCAGACCCACCTCCCAACCCCGAGGGGACCCGACAGGCCC
GAAGGAATAGAAGAAGAAGGTGGAGAGAGAGACAGAGACAGATCCATTCGATTAGTGAACGGATCTCGAC
GGTATCGATCACGAGACTAGCCTCGAGCGGCCGCCCCCTTCACCGAGGGCCTATTTCCCATGATTCCTTC
ATATTTGCATATACGATACAAGGCTGTTAGAGAGATAATTGGAATTAATTTGACTGTAAACACAAAGATA
TTAGTACAAAATACGTGACGTAGAAAGTAATAATTTCTTGGGTAGTTTGCAGTTTTAAAATTATGTTTTA
AAATGGACTATCATATGCTTACCGTAACTTGAAAGTATTTCGATTTCTTGGCTTTATATATCTTGTGGAA
AGGACGAAACACCGGCGTGGTGAACTCTGCCTTATACTCGAGTATAAGGCAGAGTTCACCACGTTTTTAA
TTCTCGACCTCGAGACAAATGGCAGTATTCATCCACAATTTTAAAAGAAAAGGGGGGATTGGGGGGTACA
GTGCAGGGGAAAGAATAGTAGACATAATAGCAACAGACATACAAACTAAAGAATTACAAAAACAAATTAC
AAAAATTCAAAATTTTCGGGTTTATTACAGGGACAGCAGAGATCCACTTTGGCCGCGGCTCGAGGGGGTT
GGGGTTGCGCCTTTTCCAAGGCAGCCCTGGGTTTGCGCAGGGACGCGGCTGCTCTGGGCGTGGTTCCGGG
AAACGCAGCGGCGCCGACCCTGGGTCTCGCACATTCTTCACGTCCGTTCGCAGCGTCACCCGGATCTTCG
CCGCTACCCTTGTGGGCCCCCCGGCGACGCTTCCTGCTCCGCCCCTAAGTCGGGAAGGTTCCTTGCGGTT
CGCGGCGTGCCGGACGTGACAAACGGAAGCCGCACGTCTCACTAGTACCCTCGCAGACGGACAGCGCCAG
GGAGCAATGGCAGCGCGCCGACCGCGATGGGCTGTGGCCAATAGCGGCTGCTCAGCAGGGCGCGCCGAGA
GCAGCGGCCGGGAAGGGGCGGTGCGGGAGGCGGGGTGTGGGGCGGTAGTGTGGGCCCTGTTCCTGCCCGC
GCGGTGTTCCGCATTCTGCAAGCCTCCGGAGCGCACGTCGGCAGTCGGCTCCCTCGTTGACCGAATCACC
GACCTCTCTCCCCAGGGGGATCCACCGGAGCTTACCATGACCGAGTACAAGCCCACGGTGCGCCTCGCCA
CCCGCGACGACGTCCCCAGGGCCGTACGCACCCTCGCCGCCGCGTTCGCCGACTACCCCGCCACGCGCCA
CACCGTCGATCCGGACCGCCACATCGAGCGGGTCACCGAGCTGCAAGAACTCTTCCTCACGCGCGTCGGG
CTCGACATCGGCAAGGTGTGGGTCGCGGACGACGGCGCCGCGGTGGCGGTCTGGACCACGCCGGAGAGCG
TCGAAGCGGGGGCGGTGTTCGCCGAGATCGGCCCGCGCATGGCCGAGTTGAGCGGTTCCCGGCTGGCCGC
GCAGCAACAGATGGAAGGCCTCCTGGCGCCGCACCGGCCCAAGGAGCCCGCGTGGTTCCTGGCCACCGTC
GGCGTCTCGCCCGACCACCAGGGCAAGGGTCTGGGCAGCGCCGTCGTGCTCCCCGGAGTGGAGGCGGCCG
AGCGCGCCGGGGTGCCCGCCTTCCTGGAGACCTCCGCGCCCCGCAACCTCCCCTTCTACGAGCGGCTCGG
CTTCACCGTCACCGCCGACGTCGAGGTGCCCGAAGGACCGCGCACCTGGTGCATGACCCGCAAGCCCGGT
GCCTGACGCCCGCCCCACGACCCGCAGCGCCCGACCGAAAGGAGCGCACGACCCCATGCATCGGTACCTT
TAAGACCAATGACTTACAAGGCAGCTGTAGATCTTAGCCACTTTTTAAAAGAAAAGGGGGGACTGGAAGG
GCTAATTCACTCCCAACGAAGACAAGATCTGCTTTTTGCTTGTACTGGGTCTCTCTGGTTAGACCAGATC
TGAGCCTGGGAGCTCTCTGGCTAACTAGGGAACCCACTGCTTAAGCCTCAATAAAGCTTGCCTTGAGTGC
TTCAAGTAGTGTGTGCCCGTCTGTTGTGTGACTCTGGTAACTAGAGATCCCTCAGACCCTTTTAGTCAGT
GTGGAAAATCTCTAGCAGTAGTAGTTCATGTCATCTTATTATTCAGTATTTATAACTTGCAAAGAAATGA
ATATCAGAGAGTGAGAGGAACTTGTTTATTGCAGCTTATAATGGTTACAAATAAAGCAATAGCATCACAA
ATTTCACAAATAAAGCATTTTTTTCACTGCATTCTAGTTGTGGTTTGTCCAAACTCATCAATGTATCTTA
TCATGTCTGGCTCTAGCTATCCCGCCCCTAACTCCGCCCATCCCGCCCCTAACTCCGCCCAGTTCCGCCC
ATTCTCCGCCCCATGGCTGACTAATTTTTTTTATTTATGCAGAGGCCGAGGCCGCCTCGGCCTCTGAGCT
ATTCCAGAAGTAGTGAGGAGGCTTTTTTGGAGGCCTAGGGACGTACCCAATTCGCCCTATAGTGAGTCGT
ATTACGCGCGCTCACTGGCCGTCGTTTTACAACGTCGTGACTGGGAAAACCCTGGCGTTACCCAACTTAA
TCGCCTTGCAGCACATCCCCCTTTCGCCAGCTGGCGTAATAGCGAAGAGGCCCGCACCGATCGCCCTTCC
CAACAGTTGCGCAGCCTGAATGGCGAATGGG
[124 nt withheld, positions 4652-4775]
C
[91 nt withheld, positions 4777-4867]
A
[49 nt withheld, positions 4869-4917]
CCTTTGACGTTGGAGTCCACGTTCTTT
[37 nt withheld, positions 4945-4981]
ACCCTATCTCGGTCTATTCTTTTGATTTATAAGGGATTTTGCCGATTTCGGCCTATTGGTTAAAAAATGA
GCTGATTTAACAAAAATTTAACGCGAATTTTAACAAAATATTAACGCTTACAATTTAGGTGGCACTTTTC
GGGGAAATGTGCGCGGAACCCCTATTTGTTTATTTTTCTAAATACATTCAAATATGTATCCGCTCATGAG
ACAATAACCCTGATAAATGCTTCAATAATATTGAAAAAGGAAGAGTATGAGTATTCAACATTTCCGTGTC
GCCCTTATTCCCTTTTTTGCGGCATTTTGCCTTCCTGTTTTTGCTCACCCAGAAACGCTGGTGAAAGTAA
AAGATGCTGAAGATCAGTTGGGTGCACGAGTGGGTTACATCGAACTGGATCTCAACAGCGGTAAGATCCT
TGAGAGTTTTCGCCCCGAAGAACGTTTTCCAATGATGAGCACTTTTAAAGTTCTGCTATGTGGCGCGGTA
TTATCCCGTATTGACGCCGGGCAAGAGCAACTCGGTCGCCGCATACACTATTCTCAGAATGACTTGGTTG
AGTACTCACCAGTCACAGAAAAGCATCTTACGGATGGCATGACAGTAAGAGAATTATGCAGTGCTGCCAT
AACCATGAGTGATAACACTGCGGCCAACTTACTTCTGACAACGATCGGAGGACCGAAGGAGCTAACCGCT
TTTTTGCACAACATGGGGGATCATGTAACTCGCCTTGATCGTTGGGAACCGGAGCTGAATGAAGCCATAC
CAAACGACGAGCGTGACACCACGATGCCTGTAGCAATGGCAACAACGTTGCGCAAACTATTAACTGGCGA
ACTACTTACTCTAGCTTCCCGGCAACAATTAATAGACTGGATGGAGGCGGATAAAGTTGCAGGACCACTT
CTGCGCTCGGCCCTTCCGGCTGGCTGGTTTATTGCTGATAAATCTGGAGCCGGTGAGCGTGGGTCTCGCG
GTATCATTGCAGCACTGGGGCCAGATGGTAAGCCCTCCCGTATCGTAGTTATCTACACGACGGGGAGTCA
GGCAACTATGGATGAACGAAATAGACAGATCGCTGAGATAGGTGCCTCACTGATTAAGCATTGGTAACTG
TCAGACCAAGTTTACTCATATATACTTTAGATTGATTTAAAACTTCATTTTTAATTTAAAAGGATCTAGG
TGAAGATCCTTTTTGATAATCTCATGACCAAAATCCCTTAACGTGAGTTTTCGTTCCACTGAGCGTCAGA
CCCCGTAGAAAAGATCAAAGGATCTTCTTGAGATCCTTTTTTTCTGCGCGTAATCTGCTGCTTGCAAACA
AAAAAACCACCGCTACCAGCGGTGGTTTGTTTGCCGGATCAAGAGCTACCAACTCTTTTTCCGAAGGTAA
CTGGCTTCAGCAGAGCGCAGATACCAAATACTGTTCTTCTAGTGTAGCCGTAGTTAGGCCACCACTTCAA
GAACTCTGTAGCACCGCCTACATACCTCGCTCTGCTAATCCTGTTACCAGTGGCTGCTGCCAGTGGCGAT
AAGTCGTGTCTTACCGGGTTGGACTCAAGACGATAGTTACCGGATAAGGCGCAGCGGTCGGGCTGAACGG
GGGGTTCGTGCACACAGCCCAGCTTGGAGCGAACGACCTACACCGAACTGAGATACCTACAGCGTGAGCT
ATGAGAAAGCGCCACGCTTCCCGAAGGGAGAAAGGCGGACAGGTATCCGGTAAGCGGCAGGGTCGGAACA
GGAGAGCGCACGAGGGAGCTTCCAGGGGGAAACGCCTGGTATCTTTATAGTCCTGTCGGGTTTCGCCACC
TCTGACTTGAGCGTCGATTTTTGTGATGCTCGTCAGGGGGGCGGAGCCTATGGAAAAACGCCAGCAACGC
GGCCTTTTTACGGTTCCTGGCCTTTTGCTGGCCTTTTGCTCACATGTTCTTTCCTGCGTTATCCCCTGAT
TCTGTGGATAACCGTATTACCGCCTTTGAGTGAGCTGATACCGCTCGCCGCAGCCGAACGACCGAGCGCA
GCGAGTCAGTGAGCGAGGAAGCGGAAGAGCGCCCAATACGCAAACCGCCTCTCCCCGCGCGTTGGCCGAT
TC
