>Addgene plasmid #122232 | pLKO-PHB-6 | depositor partial sequence | sequence record 233730 | shRNA
CCGGCGTGGTGAACTCTGCCTTATACTCGAGTATAAGGCAGAGTTCACCACGTTTTT
